>Addgene plasmid #207159 | pcDNA3.1(+)Gγ1-LSS-mKATE2(N) | addgene full sequence | sequence record 410272 | Addgene NGS Result
GACGGATCGGGAGATCTCCCGATCCCCTATGGTGCACTCTCAGTACAATCTGCTCTGATGCCGCATAGTT
AAGCCAGTATCTGCTCCCTGCTTGTGTGTTGGAGGTCGCTGAGTAGTGCGCGAGCAAAATTTAAGCTACA
ACAAGGCAAGGCTTGACCGACAATTGCATGAAGAATCTGCTTAGGGTTAGGCGTTTTGCGCTGCTTCGCG
ATGTACGGGCCAGATATACGCGTTGACATTGATTATTGACTAGTTATTAATAGTAATCAATTACGGGGTC
ATTAGTTCATAGCCCATATATGGAGTTCCGCGTTACATAACTTACGGTAAATGGCCCGCCTGGCTGACCG
CCCAACGACCCCCGCCCATTGACGTCAATAATGACGTATGTTCCCATAGTAACGCCAATAGGGACTTTCC
ATTGACGTCAATGGGTGGAGTATTTACGGTAAACTGCCCACTTGGCAGTACATCAAGTGTATCATATGCC
AAGTACGCCCCCTATTGACGTCAATGACGGTAAATGGCCCGCCTGGCATTATGCCCAGTACATGACCTTA
TGGGACTTTCCTACTTGGCAGTACATCTACGTATTAGTCATCGCTATTACCATGGTGATGCGGTTTTGGC
AGTACATCAATGGGCGTGGATAGCGGTTTGACTCACGGGGATTTCCAAGTCTCCACCCCATTGACGTCAA
TGGGAGTTTGTTTTGGCACCAAAATCAACGGGACTTTCCAAAATGTCGTAACAACTCCGCCCCATTGACG
CAAATGGGCGGTAGGCGTGTACGGTGGGAGGTCTATATAAGCAGAGCTCTCTGGCTAACTAGAGAACCCA
CTGCTTACTGGCTTATCGAAATTAATACGACTCACTATAGGGAGACCCAAGCTGGCTAGCGTTTAAACTT
AAGCTTGGTACCATCATGAGCGAGCTGATTAAGGAGAACATGCACATGAAGCTGTACATGGAAGGCACCG
TGAACAACCACCACTTCAAGTGCACATCCGAGGGCGAAGGCAAGCCCTACGAGGGCACCCAGACCATGAG
AATCAAGGTGGTCGAGGGCGGCCCTCTACCCTTCGCCTTCGACATCTTGGCTACCAGCTTCATGTACGGC
AGCTACACCTTCATCAACCACACCCAGGGCATCCCCGACTTCTTTAAGCAGTCCTTCCCTGAGGGCTTCA
CATGGGAGAGAGTCACCACATACGAAGACGGGGGCGTGCTGACCGCTACCCAGGACACCAGCCTCCAGGA
CGGTTGCCTCATCTACAACGTCAAGATCAGAGGGGTGAACTTCACATCCAACGGCCCTGTGATGCAGAAG
AAAACACTCGGCTGGGAGGCCGGCACCGAGATGCTGTACCCCGCTGACGGCGGCCTGGAAGGCAGATCTG
ACGACGCCCTGAAGCTCGTGGGCGGGGGCCACCTGATCTGCAACTTGAAGAGCACATACAGATCCAAGAA
ACCCGCTAAGAATCTCAAGGTGCCCGGCGTCTACTATGTGGACCGAAGACTGGAAAGAATCAAGGAGGCC
GACAAAGAGACCTACGTCGAGCAGCACGAGGTGGCTGTGGCCAGATACTGCGACCTCCCTAGCAAACTGG
GGCACAAGCTTAATATGCCAGTAATCAATATTGAGGACCTGACAGAAAAGGACAAATTGAAGATGGAAGT
TGACCAGCTCAAGAAAGAAGTGACACTGGAAAGAATGCTAGTTTCCAAATGTTGTGAAGAAGTAAGAGAT
TACGTTGAAGAACGATCTGGCGAGGATCCACTGGTAAAGGGCATCCCAGAGGACAAAAATCCCTTCAAGG
AGCTCAAAGGAGGCTGTGTGATTTCATAACTCGAGTCTAGAGGGCCCGTTTAAACCCGCTGATCAGCCTC
GACTGTGCCTTCTAGTTGCCAGCCATCTGTTGTTTGCCCCTCCCCCGTGCCTTCCTTGACCCTGGAAGGT
GCCACTCCCACTGTCCTTTCCTAATAAAATGAGGAAATTGCATCGCATTGTCTGAGTAGGTGTCATTCTA
TTCTGGGGGGTGGGGTGGGGCAGGACAGCAAGGGGGAGGATTGGGAAGACAATAGCAGGCATGCTGGGGA
TGCGGTGGGCTCTATGGCTTCTGAGGCGGAAAGAACCAGCTGGGGCTCTAGGGGGTATCCCC
[124 nt withheld, positions 2163-2286]
C
[91 nt withheld, positions 2288-2378]
A
[49 nt withheld, positions 2380-2428]
CCTTTGACGTTGGAGTCCACGTTCTTT
[37 nt withheld, positions 2456-2492]
ACCCTATCTCGGTCTATTCTTTTGATTTATAAGGGATTTTGCCGATTTCGGCCTATTGGTTAAAAAATGA
GCTGATTTAACAAAAATTTAACGCGAATTAATTCTGTGGAATGTGTGTCAGTTAGGGTGTGGAAAGTCCC
CAGGCTCCCCAGCAGGCAGAAGTATGCAAAGCATGCATCTCAATTAGTCAGCAACCAGGTGTGGAAAGTC
CCCAGGCTCCCCAGCAGGCAGAAGTATGCAAAGCATGCATCTCAATTAGTCAGCAACCATAGTCCCGCCC
CTAACTCCGCCCATCCCGCCCCTAACTCCGCCCAGTTCCGCCCATTCTCCGCCCCATGGCTGACTAATTT
TTTTTATTTATGCAGAGGCCGAGGCCGCCTCTGCCTCTGAGCTATTCCAGAAGTAGTGAGGAGGCTTTTT
TGGAGGCCTAGGCTTTTGCAAAAAGCTCCCGGGAGCTTGTATATCCATTTTCGGATCTGATCAAGAGACA
GGATGAGGATCGTTTCGCATGATTGAACAAGATGGATTGCACGCAGGTTCTCCGGCCGCTTGGGTGGAGA
GGCTATTCGGCTATGACTGGGCACAACAGACAATCGGCTGCTCTGATGCCGCCGTGTTCCGGCTGTCAGC
GCAGGGGCGCCCGGTTCTTTTTGTCAAGACCGACCTGTCCGGTGCCCTGAATGAACTGCAGGACGAGGCA
GCGCGGCTATCGTGGCTGGCCACGACGGGCGTTCCTTGCGCAGCTGTGCTCGACGTTGTCACTGAAGCGG
GAAGGGACTGGCTGCTATTGGGCGAAGTGCCGGGGCAGGATCTCCTGTCATCTCACCTTGCTCCTGCCGA
GAAAGTATCCATCATGGCTGATGCAATGCGGCGGCTGCATACGCTTGATCCGGCTACCTGCCCATTCGAC
CACCAAGCGAAACATCGCATCGAGCGAGCACGTACTCGGATGGAAGCCGGTCTTGTCGATCAGGATGATC
TGGACGAAGAGCATCAGGGGCTCGCGCCAGCCGAACTGTTCGCCAGGCTCAAGGCGCGCATGCCCGACGG
CGAGGATCTCGTCGTGACCCATGGCGATGCCTGCTTGCCGAATATCATGGTGGAAAATGGCCGCTTTTCT
GGATTCATCGACTGTGGCCGGCTGGGTGTGGCGGACCGCTATCAGGACATAGCGTTGGCTACCCGTGATA
TTGCTGAAGAGCTTGGCGGCGAATGGGCTGACCGCTTCCTCGTGCTTTACGGTATCGCCGCTCCCGATTC
GCAGCGCATCGCCTTCTATCGCCTTCTTGACGAGTTCTTCTGAGCGGGACTCTGGGGTTCGAAATGACCG
ACCAAGCGACGCCCAACCTGCCATCACGAGATTTCGATTCCACCGCCGCCTTCTATGAAAGGTTGGGCTT
CGGAATCGTTTTCCGGGACGCCGGCTGGATGATCCTCCAGCGCGGGGATCTCATGCTGGAGTTCTTCGCC
CACCCCAACTTGTTTATTGCAGCTTATAATGGTTACAAATAAAGCAATAGCATCACAAATTTCACAAATA
AAGCATTTTTTTCACTGCATTCTAGTTGTGGTTTGTCCAAACTCATCAATGTATCTTATCATGTCTGTAT
ACCGTCGACCTCTAGCTAGAGCTTGGCGTAATCATGGTCATAGCTGTTTCCTGTGTGAAATTGTTATCCG
CTCACAATTCCACACAACATACGAGCCGGAAGCATAAAGTGTAAAGCCTGGGGTGCCTAATGAGTGAGCT
AACTCACATTAATTGCGTTGCGCTCACTGCCCGCTTTCCAGTCGGGAAACCTGTCGTGCCAGCTGCATTA
ATGAATCGGCCAACGCGCGGGGAGAGGCGGTTTGCGTATTGGGCGCTCTTCCGCTTCCTCGCTCACTGAC
TCGCTGCGCTCGGTCGTTCGGCTGCGGCGAGCGGTATCAGCTCACTCAAAGGCGGTAATACGGTTATCCA
CAGAATCAGGGGATAACGCAGGAAAGAACATGTGAGCAAAAGGCCAGCAAAAGGCCAGGAACCGTAAAAA
GGCCGCGTTGCTGGCGTTTTTCCATAGGCTCCGCCCCCCTGACGAGCATCACAAAAATCGACGCTCAAGT
CAGAGGTGGCGAAACCCGACAGGACTATAAAGATACCAGGCGTTTCCCCCTGGAAGCTCCCTCGTGCGCT
CTCCTGTTCCGACCCTGCCGCTTACCGGATACCTGTCCGCCTTTCTCCCTTCGGGAAGCGTGGCGCTTTC
TCATAGCTCACGCTGTAGGTATCTCAGTTCGGTGTAGGTCGTTCGCTCCAAGCTGGGCTGTGTGCACGAA
CCCCCCGTTCAGCCCGACCGCTGCGCCTTATCCGGTAACTATCGTCTTGAGTCCAACCCGGTAAGACACG
ACTTATCGCCACTGGCAGCAGCCACTGGTAACAGGATTAGCAGAGCGAGGTATGTAGGCGGTGCTACAGA
GTTCTTGAAGTGGTGGCCTAACTACGGCTACACTAGAAGAACAGTATTTGGTATCTGCGCTCTGCTGAAG
CCAGTTACCTTCGGAAAAAGAGTTGGTAGCTCTTGATCCGGCAAACAAACCACCGCTGGTAGCGGTGGTT
TTTTTGTTTGCAAGCAGCAGATTACGCGCAGAAAAAAAGGATCTCAAGAAGATCCTTTGATCTTTTCTAC
GGGGTCTGACGCTCAGTGGAACGAAAACTCACGTTAAGGGATTTTGGTCATGAGATTATCAAAAAGGATC
TTCACCTAGATCCTTTTAAATTAAAAATGAAGTTTTAAATCAATCTAAAGTATATATGAGTAAACTTGGT
CTGACAGTTACCAATGCTTAATCAGTGAGGCACCTATCTCAGCGATCTGTCTATTTCGTTCATCCATAGT
TGCCTGACTCCCCGTCGTGTAGATAACTACGATACGGGAGGGCTTACCATCTGGCCCCAGTGCTGCAATG
ATACCGCGAGACCCACGCTCACCGGCTCCAGATTTATCAGCAATAAACCAGCCAGCCGGAAGGGCCGAGC
GCAGAAGTGGTCCTGCAACTTTATCCGCCTCCATCCAGTCTATTAATTGTTGCCGGGAAGCTAGAGTAAG
TAGTTCGCCAGTTAATAGTTTGCGCAACGTTGTTGCCATTGCTACAGGCATCGTGGTGTCACGCTCGTCG
TTTGGTATGGCTTCATTCAGCTCCGGTTCCCAACGATCAAGGCGAGTTACATGATCCCCCATGTTGTGCA
AAAAAGCGGTTAGCTCCTTCGGTCCTCCGATCGTTGTCAGAAGTAAGTTGGCCGCAGTGTTATCACTCAT
GGTTATGGCAGCACTGCATAATTCTCTTACTGTCATGCCATCCGTAAGATGCTTTTCTGTGACTGGTGAG
TACTCAACCAAGTCATTCTGAGAATAGTGTATGCGGCGACCGAGTTGCTCTTGCCCGGCGTCAATACGGG
ATAATACCGCGCCACATAGCAGAACTTTAAAAGTGCTCATCATTGGAAAACGTTCTTCGGGGCGAAAACT
CTCAAGGATCTTACCGCTGTTGAGATCCAGTTCGATGTAACCCACTCGTGCACCCAACTGATCTTCAGCA
TCTTTTACTTTCACCAGCGTTTCTGGGTGAGCAAAAACAGGAAGGCAAAATGCCGCAAAAAAGGGAATAA
GGGCGACACGGAAATGTTGAATACTCATACTCTTCCTTTTTCAATATTATTGAAGCATTTATCAGGGTTA
TTGTCTCATGAGCGGATACATATTTGAATGTATTTAGAAAAATAAACAAATAGGGGTTCCGCGCACATTT
CCCCGAAAAGTGCCACCTGACGTC
Features (pLannotate 1.2.2; 21 found; start..end, strand, type, name):
     28..80      -  misc_feature   bom (fragment): basis of mobility region from pBR322
    235..614     +  enhancer       CMV enhancer: human cytomegalovirus immediate early enhancer
    615..818     +  promoter       CMV promoter: human cytomegalovirus (CMV) immediate early promoter
    814..847     +  LTR            5' LTR (truncated) (fragment): truncated 5' long terminal repeat (LTR) from HIV-1
    863..881     +  promoter       T7 promoter: promoter for bacteriophage T7 RNA polymerase
    926..1624    +  CDS            LSS-mKate2: LSS-mKate2 is a basic (constitutively fluorescent) long stokes shift fluorescent protein published in 2010, derived from Entacmaea quadricolor. It has very low acid sensitivity.
   1625..1846    +  CDS            GNGT1: GBG1_HUMAN - Experimental evidence at protein level: Swiss-Prot protein existence level 1. Guanine nucleotide-binding proteins (G proteins) are involved as a modulator or transducer in various transmembrane signaling systems. The beta and gamma chains are required for the GTPase activity, for replacement of GDP by GTP, and for G protein-effector interaction. From Homo sapiens (Human).
   1893..2117    +  polyA_signal   bGH poly(A) signal: bovine growth hormone polyadenylation signal
   2121..2142    +  promoter       SV40 promoter (fragment): SV40 enhancer and early promoter
   2163..2591    +  rep_origin     f1 ori (sequence partly withheld): f1 bacteriophage origin of replication; arrow indicates direction of (+) strand synthesis
   2605..2934    +  promoter       SV40 promoter: SV40 enhancer and early promoter
   3001..3792    +  CDS            neo: KKA2_KLEPN - Also known as kan, nptII. Experimental evidence at protein level: Swiss-Prot protein existence level 1. Resistance to kanamycin, neomycin, paromomycin, ribostamycin, butirosin and gentamicin B. From Klebsiella pneumoniae.
   3816..3974    +  CDS            ble (fragment): BLE_KLEPN - Experimental evidence at protein level: Swiss-Prot protein existence level 1. Binding protein with a strong affinity to the bleomycin family of antibiotics. Binds to CL990; an antimitotic-antibiotic compound. From Klebsiella pneumoniae.
   3969..4090    +  polyA_signal   SV40 poly(A) signal: SV40 polyadenylation signal
   4163..4179    -  protein_bind   lac operator: The lac repressor binds to the lac operator to inhibit transcription in E. coli. This inhibition can be relieved by adding lactose or isopropyl-β-D-thiogalactopyranoside (IPTG). lac repressor encoded by lacI
   4187..4217    -  promoter       lac promoter: promoter for the E. coli lac operon
   4232..4253    -  protein_bind   CAP binding site: CAP binding activates transcription in the presence of cAMP. E. coli catabolite activator protein
   4266..4358    -  CDS            lacI (fragment): lac repressor; lacI; The lac repressor binds to the lac operator to inhibit transcription in E. coli. This inhibition can be relieved by adding lactose or isopropyl-β-D-thiogalactopyranoside (IPTG).
   4541..5129    -  rep_origin     ori: high-copy-number ColE1/pMB1/pBR322/pUC origin of replication
   5300..6160    -  CDS            AmpR: β-lactamase; bla; confers resistance to ampicillin, carbenicillin, and related antibiotics
   6161..6265    -  promoter       AmpR promoter: bla
