[The description below was written by a language model from this plasmid's Addgene catalogue record and pLannotate feature annotations shown in this document.]
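Description:
pcDNA3.1(+)Gγ1-LSS-mKATE2(N) is a mammalian expression plasmid built on the pcDNA3.1 backbone, about 6.3 kb according to the full sequence record. It is maintained in E. coli through a high-copy ColE1/pUC-type origin and selected with ampicillin via the β-lactamase gene and its own promoter. An f1 origin is also present, which permits single-stranded DNA production. For mammalian cells, the backbone carries a neomycin phosphotransferase gene driven by the SV40 enhancer/early promoter and terminated by an SV40 polyadenylation signal, which allows G418 selection of stable transfectants. Short annotated fragments (a truncated HIV-1 LTR, ble, lacI, bom and lac promoter/operator elements) appear to be backbone remnants or partial sequence matches rather than functional parts of the design.

The payload is a single fusion open reading frame expressed from the human CMV immediate early enhancer and promoter and terminated by the bovine growth hormone polyadenylation signal; a T7 promoter sits just upstream of the coding region. The red, long-Stokes-shift fluorescent protein LSS-mKate2 is placed directly N-terminal to the human G protein γ1 subunit, listed as GNG1 in the catalogue entry and annotated as GNGT1 in the feature table. The construct is a component of REGA-SIGN, a set of NanoBRET-based G protein biosensors. Here the tagged Gγ1 presumably acts as the fluorescent energy acceptor and is meant to be paired with one of the set's Gα (GNA) constructs. In sensors of this type, changes in the resonance energy transfer signal between the Gα and Gγ partners report heterotrimer rearrangement or dissociation upon receptor activation. The record does not state the cloning method.
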