Addgene plasmid #207159: pcDNA3.1(+)Gγ1-LSS-mKATE2(N)
Purpose: Part of REGA-SIGN, a NanoBRET-based G protein biosensor. It encodes GNG1 tagged with LSS-mKATE2 to be paired with one of the GNA
Depositing lab: Dominique Schols & Tom Van Loy. Publication: REGA-SIGN: Development of a Novel Set of NanoBRET-Based G Protein Biosensors. Boon K, Vanalken N, Meyen E, Schols D, Van Loy T. Biosensors (Basel). 2023 Jul 28;13(8):767. doi: 10.3390/bios13080767. PubMed 37622853.
Backbone
  Vector backbone: pcDNA3.1
  Vector type: Mammalian Expression
Growth in bacteria
  Bacterial resistance: Ampicillin, 100 μg/mL
  Growth temperature: 37°C
  Growth strain: NEB Stable
  Copy number: High Copy
Gene/Insert
  Gene/Insert name: GNG1
  Species: H. sapiens (human)
  Mutation: N-terminally tagged with LSS-mKATE2
  Cloning method: Unknown
Terms and licenses: Academic/Nonprofit Terms; Industry Terms: Not Available to Industry
How to cite: pcDNA3.1(+)Gγ1-LSS-mKATE2(N) was a gift from Dominique Schols & Tom Van Loy (Addgene plasmid # 207159 ; http://n2t.net/addgene:207159 ; RRID:Addgene_207159)
